Addgene plasmid #41358: TAL3184
Depositing lab: Keith Joung. Depositing organization: Massachusetts General Hospital. Publication: Targeted gene disruption in somatic zebrafish cells using engineered TALENs. Sander JD, Cade L, Khayter C, Reyon D, Peterson RT, Joung JK, Yeh JR. Nat Biotechnol. 2011 Aug 5;29(8):697-8. doi: 10.1038/nbt.1934. PubMed 21822241.
Backbone
  Vector backbone: JDS78
  Backbone manufacturer: Addgene plasmid #32290
  Backbone size w/o insert (bp): 6447
  Vector type: Mammalian Expression ; T7
Growth in bacteria
  Bacterial resistance: Ampicillin, 100 μg/mL
  Growth temperature: 37°C
  Growth strain: XL1 Blue
  Copy number: High Copy
Gene/Insert
  Gene/Insert name: ZebrafishCommunity-stac-Left (alt name: stac)
  Species: D. rerio (zebrafish)
  Insert size (bp): 1640
  Entrez Gene: LOC100005402
  Promoter: CMV
  Tag / fusion protein: 3X Flag (N terminal on backbone); WT FOKI (C terminal on backbone)
  Cloning method: Restriction Enzyme; 5′ cloning site N/A (destroyed during cloning); 3′ cloning site N/A (destroyed during cloning)
  Sequencing primers: 5′ CMV-F; 3′ BGH-rev
Terms and licenses: Academic/Nonprofit Terms; Industry Terms: Not Available to Industry
Depositor comments: Target binding site: TGCAGAGGCTAAAGCGTT It is strongly recommended that users perform a diagnostic digest to verify this plasmid prior to use. For example, a double digest of the plasmid with BamHI and KpnI should result in two bands at 2.3kb and 5.8kb.
How to cite: TAL3184 was a gift from Keith Joung (Addgene plasmid # 41358 ; http://n2t.net/addgene:41358 ; RRID:Addgene_41358)
