[The description below was written by a language model from this plasmid's Addgene catalogue record.]
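Description:
TAL3184 is a TALEN expression plasmid built on the JDS78 backbone (about 6.4 kb without insert), classed as a mammalian expression vector that also carries a T7 promoter. It is maintained in E. coli as a high-copy plasmid under ampicillin selection. The roughly 1.6 kb insert, named ZebrafishCommunity-stac-Left, encodes an engineered TAL effector repeat array designed to recognise an 18-nucleotide binding site in the zebrafish (D. rerio) stac gene. It represents the "left" half-site monomer of a nuclease pair. The cloning sites used to introduce the array were destroyed during assembly.

The backbone supplies the flanking protein parts, so the repeat array is expressed in frame with an N-terminal 3X Flag epitope tag and a C-terminal wild-type FokI nuclease domain. Because FokI cleaves only as a dimer, this construct must work alongside a matching "right" TALEN that binds the opposite strand nearby. The two cleavage domains then come together over the spacer and make a double-strand break, whose error-prone repair can produce insertion or deletion mutations that disrupt the gene. The partner plasmid is not described in this record.

The CMV promoter drives expression in transfected cells. The T7 designation points to in vitro transcription of TALEN mRNA, the usual route for delivery into zebrafish embryos, although the record does not spell this out. The associated publication concerns targeted gene disruption in somatic zebrafish cells using engineered TALENs, consistent with use of this plasmid to mutate stac. No feature table was provided, so other backbone elements such as the replication origin and polyadenylation signal are not documented here, although the BGH reverse sequencing primer suggests a BGH terminator region downstream of the coding sequence.
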