>Addgene plasmid #41358 | TAL3184 | depositor partial sequence | sequence record 54997 | TAL3184 sequence 2430 bps
TCTAGAGCTAGCACCATGGACTACAAAGACCATGACGGTGATTATAAAGATCATGACATCGATTACAAGG
ATGACGATGACAAGATGGCCCCCAAGAAGAAGAGGAAGGTGGGCATTCACCGCGGGGTACCTATGGTGGA
CTTGAGGACACTCGGTTATTCGCAACAGCAACAGGAGAAAATCAAGCCTAAGGTCAGGAGCACCGTCGCG
CAACACCACGAGGCGCTTGTGGGGCATGGCTTCACTCATGCGCATATTGTCGCGCTTTCACAGCACCCTG
CGGCGCTTGGGACGGTGGCTGTCAAATACCAAGATATGATTGCGGCCCTGCCCGAAGCCACGCACGAGGC
AATTGTAGGGGTCGGTAAACAGTGGTCGGGAGCGCGAGCACTTGAGGCGCTGCTGACTGTGGCGGGTGAG
CTTAGGGGGCCTCCGCTCCAGCTCGACACCGGGCAGCTGCTGAAGATCGCGAAGAGAGGGGGAGTAACAG
CGGTAGAGGCAGTGCACGCCTGGCGCAATGCGCTCACCGGGGCCCCCTTGAACCTGACCCCAGACCAGGT
AGTCGCAATCGCGAACAATAATGGGGGAAAGCAAGCCCTGGAAACCGTGCAAAGGTTGTTGCCGGTCCTT
TGTCAAGACCACGGCCTTACACCGGAGCAAGTCGTGGCCATTGCATCCCACGACGGTGGCAAACAGGCTC
TTGAGACGGTTCAGAGACTTCTCCCAGTTCTCTGTCAAGCCCACGGGCTGACTCCCGATCAAGTTGTAGC
GATTGCGTCGAACATTGGAGGGAAACAAGCATTGGAGACTGTCCAACGGCTCCTTCCCGTGTTGTGTCAA
GCCCACGGTTTGACGCCTGCACAAGTGGTCGCCATCGCCAACAACAACGGCGGTAAGCAGGCGCTGGAAA
CAGTACAGCGCCTGCTGCCTGTACTGTGCCAGGATCATGGACTGACCCCAGACCAGGTAGTCGCAATCGC
GTCGAACATTGGGGGAAAGCAAGCCCTGGAAACCGTGCAAAGGTTGTTGCCGGTCCTTTGTCAAGACCAC
GGCCTTACACCGGAGCAAGTCGTGGCCATTGCAAATAATAACGGTGGCAAACAGGCTCTTGAGACGGTTC
AGAGACTTCTCCCAGTTCTCTGTCAAGCCCACGGGCTGACTCCCGATCAAGTTGTAGCGATTGCGAATAA
CAATGGAGGGAAACAAGCATTGGAGACTGTCCAACGGCTCCTTCCCGTGTTGTGTCAAGCCCACGGTTTG
ACGCCTGCACAAGTGGTCGCCATCGCCAGCCATGATGGCGGTAAGCAGGCGCTGGAAACAGTACAGCGCC
TGCTGCCTGTACTGTGCCAGGATCATGGACTGACCCCAGACCAGGTAGTCGCAATCGCGTCAAACGGAGG
GGGAAAGCAAGCCCTGGAAACCGTGCAAAGGTTGTTGCCGGTCCTTTGTCAAGACCACGGCCTTACACCG
GAGCAAGTCGTGGCCATTGCAAGCAACATCGGTGGCAAACAGGCTCTTGAGACGGTTCAGAGACTTCTCC
CAGTTCTCTGTCAAGCCCACGGGCTGACTCCCGATCAAGTTGTAGCGATTGCGTCGAACATTGGAGGGAA
ACAAGCATTGGAGACTGTCCAACGGCTCCTTCCCGTGTTGTGTCAAGCCCACGGTTTGACGCCTGCACAA
GTGGTCGCCATCGCCTCCAATATTGGCGGTAAGCAGGCGCTGGAAACAGTACAGCGCCTGCTGCCTGTAC
TGTGCCAGGATCATGGACTGACCCCAGACCAGGTAGTCGCAATCGCGAACAATAATGGGGGAAAGCAAGC
CCTGGAAACCGTGCAAAGGTTGTTGCCGGTCCTTTGTCAAGACCACGGCCTTACACCGGAGCAAGTCGTG
GCCATTGCATCCCACGACGGTGGCAAACAGGCTCTTGAGACGGTTCAGAGACTTCTCCCAGTTCTCTGTC
AAGCCCACGGGCTGACTCCCGATCAAGTTGTAGCGATTGCGAATAACAATGGAGGGAAACAAGCATTGGA
GACTGTCCAACGGCTCCTTCCCGTGTTGTGTCAAGCCCACGGTTTGACGCCTGCACAAGTGGTCGCCATC
GCCTCGAATGGCGGCGGTAAGCAGGCGCTGGAAACAGTACAGCGCCTGCTGCCTGTACTGTGCCAGGATC
ATGGACTGACACCCGAACAGGTGGTCGCCATTGCTTCTAATGGGGGAGGACGGCCAGCCTTGGAGTCCAT
CGTAGCCCAATTGTCCAGGCCCGATCCCGCGTTGGCTGCGTTAACGAATGACCATCTGGTGGCGTTGGCA
TGTCTTGGTGGACGACCCGCGCTCGATGCAGTCAAAAAGGGTCTGCCTCATGCTCCCGCATTGATCAAAA
GAACCAACCGGCGGATTCCCGAGAGAACTTCCCATCGAGTCGCGGGATCC
