>Addgene plasmid #41358 | TAL3184 | addgene partial sequence | sequence record 56383 | JDS-TALEN-F 5'-TAGGGGTCGGTAAACAGTGG-3'
GCGCTGCTGACTGTGGCGGGTGAGCTTAGGGGGCCTCCGCTCCAGCTCGACACCGGGCAGCTGCTGAAGA
TCGCGAAGAGAGGGGGAGTAACAGCGGTAGAGGCAGTGCACGCCTGGCGCAATGCGCTCACCGGGGCCCC
CTTGAACCTGACCCCAGACCAGGTAGTCGCAATCGCGAACAATAATGGGGGAAAGCAAGCCCTGGAAACC
GTGCAAAGGTTGTTGCCGGTCCTTTGTCAAGACCACGGCCTTACACCGGAGCAAGTCGTGGCCATTGCAT
CCCACGACGGTGGCAAACAGGCTCTTGAGACGGTTCAGAGACTTCTCCCAGTTCTCTGTCAAGCCCACGG
GCTGACTCCCGATCAAGTTGTAGCGATTGCGTCGAACATTGGAGGGAAACAAGCATTGGAGACTGTCCAA
CGGCTCCTTCCCGTGTTGTGTCAAGCCCACGGTTTGACGCCTGCACAAGTGGTCGCCATCGCCAACAACA
ACGGCGGTAAGCAGGCGCTGGAAACAGTACAGCGCCTGCTGCCTGTACTGTGCCAGGATCATGGACTGAC
CCCAGACCAGGTAGTCGCAATCGCGTCGAACATTGGGGGAAAGCAAGCCCTGGAAACCGTGCAAAGGTTG
TTGCCGGTCCTTTGTCAAGACCACGGCCTTACACCGGAGCAAGTCGTGGCCATTGCAAATAATAACGGTG
GCAAACAGGCTCTTGAGACGGTTCAGAGACTTCTCCCAGTTCTCTGTCAAGCCCACGGGCTGACTCCCGA
TCAAGTTGTAGCGATTGCGAATAACAATGGAGGGAAACAAGCATTGGAGACTGTCCAACGGCTCCTTCCC
GTGTTGTGTCAAGCCCACGGTTTGACGCCTGCACAAGTGGTCGCCATCGCCAGCCATGATGGCGGTAAGC
AGGCGCTG
